Addgene plasmid #124585: pHO_pTEFmut7_CggR_R250A_ble
Purpose: Plasmid for genomic integration of CggR_R250A repressor regulated by the pTEFmut7 promoter
Depositing lab: Matthias Heinemann. Depositing organization: University of Groningen. Publication: Measuring glycolytic flux in single yeast cells with an orthogonal synthetic biosensor. Monteiro F, Hubmann G, Takhaveev V, Vedelaar SR, Norder J, Hekelaar J, Saldida J, Litsios A, Wijma HJ, Schmidt A, Heinemann M. Mol Syst Biol. 2019 Dec;15(12):e9071. doi: 10.15252/msb.20199071. PubMed 31885198.
Backbone
  Vector backbone: pHO - plasmid
  Modifications to backbone: Insertion of the ble selection marker (resistance against phleomycin)
  Vector type: Synthetic Biology
  Selectable markers: Phleomycin
Growth in bacteria
  Bacterial resistance: Ampicillin, 100 μg/mL
  Growth temperature: 37°C
  Growth strain: DH5alpha
  Copy number: High Copy
Gene/Insert
  Gene/Insert name: cggR_R250A
  Species: Synthetic
  Mutation: changed arginine 250 to alanine
  Entrez Gene: cggR (a.k.a. BSU_33950, BSU33950)
  Cloning method: Unknown
  Sequencing primers: 5′ AAA ACT ATG GCT CAA GCA AGA AAC ACC CCA; 3′ TTT TGA TAC CGA GTT CGT TCT TTG TGG GGT
Terms and licenses: Academic/Nonprofit Terms; Industry Terms: Not Available to Industry
Depositor comments: Please visit https://www.biorxiv.org/content/10.1101/682302v1 for BioRxiv preprint
How to cite: pHO_pTEFmut7_CggR_R250A_ble was a gift from Matthias Heinemann (Addgene plasmid # 124585 ; http://n2t.net/addgene:124585 ; RRID:Addgene_124585)
