[The description below was written by a language model from this plasmid's Addgene catalogue record and pLannotate feature annotations shown in this document.]
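Description:
pHO_pTEFmut7_CggR_R250A_ble is a yeast integrative plasmid built on the pHO backbone and designed to place a bacterial transcriptional repressor into the Saccharomyces cerevisiae genome. It is propagated in E. coli as a high-copy plasmid through a ColE1/pUC-type origin with ampicillin resistance (AmpR). No yeast replication origin is annotated, consistent with its stated use for genomic integration. The feature table detects a fragment of the HO endonuclease gene downstream of the marker cassette, which presumably serves as one homology arm for targeting the HO locus. The first roughly 1.4 kb of the sequence is unannotated, so an upstream homology arm and the pTEFmut7 promoter named in the record likely lie there but cannot be confirmed from the table.

The payload is cggR from Bacillus subtilis, listed as a synthetic sequence carrying an arginine-to-alanine change at position 250. In its native context CggR represses the gapA operon encoding glycolytic enzymes. Here it is expressed from pTEFmut7, which by its name is a mutant TEF promoter variant. Short N-terminal elements precede the coding sequence, including a T7 gene 10 leader and an Xpress epitope with an enterokinase site. Selection in yeast is through a ble cassette conferring phleomycin resistance, driven by the Ashbya gossypii TEF promoter and terminator. This cassette is flanked by two loxP sites in the same orientation, so Cre recombinase can excise the marker after integration. Remnants such as f1/M13 origin fragments, lacZα fragments and lac regulatory elements are backbone carry-over. The associated publication indicates that the construct belongs to an orthogonal synthetic biosensor system for measuring glycolytic flux in single yeast cells, but the record does not state the functional effect of the R250A mutation.
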