Features (pLannotate 1.2.2; 27 found; start..end, strand, type, name):
   1417..1435    +  CDS            capTEV™ (fragment): composite tag for in vivo biotinylation, TEV protease cleavage, and 6xHis tagging
   1436..1468    +  CDS            T7 tag (gene 10 leader): leader peptide from bacteriophage T7 gene 10 promotes efficient translation in E. coli
   1472..1495    +  CDS            Xpress™ tag: Xpress™ epitope tag, including an enterokinase recognition and cleavage site
   1511..2530    +  CDS            cggR: CGGR_BACSU - Also known as yvbQ. Experimental evidence at protein level: Swiss-Prot protein existence level 1. In the absence of glucose, represses the transcription of the gapA operon, which encodes five key glycolytic enzymes. Binds specifically to the cggR-gapA promoter region and blocks the progression of the RNA polymerase, leading to the arrest of the transcription. From Bacillus subtilis (strain 168).
   2556..2713    +  CDS            lacZα (fragment): LacZα fragment of β-galactosidase; lacZ fragment
   2719..2756    -  misc_feature   bom (fragment): basis of mobility region from pBR322
   2800..2833    -  protein_bind   loxP: Cre-mediated recombination occurs in the 8-bp core sequence (GCATACAT). Cre recombinase
   2888..3231    +  promoter       TEF promoter: Ashbya gossypii TEF promoter
   3238..3615    +  CDS            ble: BLE_KLEPN - Experimental evidence at protein level: Swiss-Prot protein existence level 1. Binding protein with a strong affinity to the bleomycin family of antibiotics. Binds to CL990; an antimitotic-antibiotic compound. From Klebsiella pneumoniae.
   3624..3821    +  terminator     TEF terminator: Ashbya gossypii TEF terminator
   3884..3917    -  protein_bind   loxP: Cre-mediated recombination occurs in the 8-bp core sequence (GCATACAT). Cre recombinase
   3982..4485    +  CDS            HO (fragment): HO_YEAST - Experimental evidence at protein level: Swiss-Prot protein existence level 1. Initiation of mating type interconversion. This protein is a site-specific endonuclease that cleaves a site in the mat locus on chromosome III. The double-strand break is followed by a unidirectional gene conversion event that replaces the information at the mat locus by information copied from either of the two homologous loci (HMR and HML) that reside at the extremity of the chromosome III. Endonuclease expression takes place in late G1 just before cells enter S phase. From Saccharomyces cerevisiae (stra
   4494..4518    +  misc_feature   MCS (fragment): pBluescript multiple cloning site
   4533..4551    -  promoter       T7 promoter: promoter for bacteriophage T7 RNA polymerase
   4554..4711    +  CDS            lacZα (fragment): LacZα fragment of β-galactosidase; lacZ fragment
   4717..4768    -  misc_feature   bom (fragment): basis of mobility region from pBR322
   4787..4943    +  rep_origin     f1 ori (fragment) (sequence partly withheld): f1 bacteriophage origin of replication; arrow indicates direction of (+) strand synthesis
   4943..5164    +  rep_origin     M13 ori (fragment) (sequence partly withheld): M13 bacteriophage origin of replication; arrow indicates direction of (+) strand synthesis
   5165..5214    -  misc_feature   bom (fragment): basis of mobility region from pBR322
   5316..5351    -  CDS            rop (fragment): Rop protein, which maintains plasmids at low copy number; rop
   5446..5550    +  promoter       AmpR promoter: bla
   5551..6411    +  CDS            AmpR: β-lactamase; bla; confers resistance to ampicillin, carbenicillin, and related antibiotics
   6582..7170    +  rep_origin     ori: high-copy-number ColE1/pMB1/pBR322/pUC origin of replication
   7353..7445    +  CDS            lacI (fragment): lac repressor; lacI; The lac repressor binds to the lac operator to inhibit transcription in E. coli. This inhibition can be relieved by adding lactose or isopropyl-β-D-thiogalactopyranoside (IPTG).
   7458..7479    +  protein_bind   CAP binding site: CAP binding activates transcription in the presence of cAMP. E. coli catabolite activator protein
   7494..7512    +  promoter       lac UV5 promoter (fragment): E. coli lac promoter with an "up" mutation
   7534..7550    +  protein_bind   lac operator: The lac repressor binds to the lac operator to inhibit transcription in E. coli. This inhibition can be relieved by adding lactose or isopropyl-β-D-thiogalactopyranoside (IPTG). lac repressor encoded by lacI
>Addgene plasmid #124585 | pHO_pTEFmut7_CggR_R250A_ble | addgene full sequence | sequence record 242453 | Addgene NGS Result
ATGACCATGATTACGCCACTAGTCCGAGGCCTCGAGATCCGATATCGCCGTGGCGGCCGCCAGCTGAAGC
TTAATTATCCTGGGCACGAGTGAAACAAAGCTAAAACCTTTATTTAGCATGGCCATTGAATGTAACAATT
ATATATATCGCAAGCACAAAAAATCAAGGAGAGAGAACTACCACTTTGTTCATGTGTACAATGTTCATTA
TCTCCATAAGCAAAAAAAAAAAAATAGAAAACATATGCTATAAGGTTGATATTCTCACGAGTAAGCGGCA
CTTGCTACTTATTGACATTGCAGATTTTTGGCTACAGAAATAGTATATTAGAGATTATAATTGCTAATCA
AATCAAAATATAAAATTAGTAAACCAAACCATTTATACCCTTCCTTAGTAGTTATGGATTGTTTTTTAAT
GATATTTCTGCAAACCAAAGAAAGATTGTTATCCAGATAGAATTTAGTTTTGATATTCATTTTTTTGTTG
AAGATTGAACGCCATATCTGGGCCTCATAATTCAAAAGACGGTGCCATTATCGGTAGCGTTTCGCATTGT
ACTGGATTTCAGAAATTTCACAGTTGATGAATCGAAAAGAATGGTCTCATTGCAACACGTAAGGTTAAGA
TGTCCCTTTTTACCATTATAGGCAATAAATGAATCATAAAACGACCGTATACTGGTGAAATAGTAGGGAG
AACGAGTACCTGTAGTAAAAAGTATAAATCATAGTTAATCGGGCAATGTCCCTCGATCAAGGAGTATTGT
GTCATGTTCGAGACAAACGCCAACATTTTTGTTTCTTTTGGACAAATGTTGTTTGCATTTATGATCCGTT
ATATTTTGATCTAATGTAGAGTTGCACGTAGTTCTTACTGGCAAAGAAATCGATGCATACCAAAAAAGAA
TAAAGGTGATATTTGATCTTTACCGTTTAGTTCCAACGTAAAATTGTGCCTTTGGACTTAAAATGGCGTC
GTACGCTAGGTCGAGATAGCTTCAAAATGTCTCTACTCCTTTTTTACTCTTCCAGATTTTCTCGGACTCC
GCGCACCGCCGTACCACTTCAAAACACCCAAGCACAGCATACTAAATTCCCCCTCCTCCTTCCTCTAGGG
TGCCGTTAATTACCCGTACTAAAGGTTTGGAAAAGGAAAAAGAGACCGCCTCGTCCCTTTTTCTTCGTCG
GAGAAGGCAATAAAAATTTTTATCACGTTTCTTTCTCTTGAAAACTTTTTTTTCGATTTTGTTCTCTTTC
GACGACCTCCCATTGATATTTGAGTTAACAAACGGTCTTCAATTTCTCAAGTTTCAGCTTCATTTTTCCT
GTTCTATTACAACTTTTTTTACTTCTTGCTCATTGGAAAGAAAGCATAGCAATCTAATCTAAGTTTTCTA
GAAAAATGCGGGGTTCTCATCATCATCATCATGGTATGGCTAGCATGACTGGTGGACAGCAAATGGGTCG
GGATCTGTACGACGATGACGATAAGGATCATCCCTTCACCATGAATCAATTGATCCAAGCCCAAAAGAAG
TTGTTGCCAGATTTGTTGTTGGTCATGCAAAAGAGATTCGAAATCTTGCAATATATCAGATTGACCGAAC
CTATCGGTAGAAGATCTTTGTCTGCTTCTTTGGGTATCTCCGAAAGAGTTTTGAGAGGTGAAGTCCAATT
CTTGAAAGAACAAAACTTGGTCGACATCAAGACTAACGGTATGACTTTGACTGAAGAAGGTTACGAATTA
TTGTCCGTCTTGGAAGATACCATGAAGGATGTTTTGGGTTTGACCTTGTTGGAAAAGACTTTGAAAGAAA
GATTGAACTTGAAGGACGCCATCATCGTTTCTGGTGATTCTGATCAATCTCCATGGGTCAAAAAAGAAAT
GGGTAGAGCTGCTGTTGCTTGCATGAAGAAAAGATTTTCTGGTAAGAACATCGTTGCTGTTACTGGTGGT
ACTACTATTGAAGCTGTTGCTGAAATGATGACCCCAGATTCTAAGAACAGAGAATTGTTGTTTGTTCCAG
CTAGAGGTGGTTTGGGTGAAGATGTTAAGAATCAAGCTAACACCATTTGCGCTCATATGGCTGAAAAAGC
TTCAGGTACTTACAGATTGTTATTCGTCCCAGGTCAATTGTCTCAAGGTGCTTACTCTTCCATTATCGAA
GAACCATCTGTCAAAGAAGTCTTGAACACCATCAAATCCGCTTCCATGTTGGTTCACGGTATTGGTGAAG
CTAAAACTATGGCTCAAGCAAGAAACACCCCATTGGAAGATTTGAAAAAGATCGATGATAACGATGCTGT
TACCGAAGCTTTCGGTTACTACTTTAATGCTGATGGTGAAGTTGTTCACAAGGTTCATTCAGTTGGTATG
CAATTGGATGATATTGATGCCATCCCAGATATTATTGCAGTTGCTGGTGGTTCTTCTAAGGCTGAAGCAA
TTGAAGCTTACTTCAAGAAGCCAAGAAACACTGTTTTGGTTACTGATGAAGGTGCTGCCAAAAAGTTGTT
GAGAGATGAATGATAGCTCGAGGTACCGAGCTCGAATTCACTGGCCGTCGTTTTACAACGTCGTGACTGG
GAAAACCCTGGCGTTACCCAACTTAATCGCCTTGCAGCACATCCCCCTTTCGCCAGCTGGCGTAATAGCG
AAGAGGCCCGCACCGATCGCCCTTCCCAACAGTTGCGCAGCCTGAATGGCGAATGGCGCCTGATGCGGTA
TTTTCTCCTTACGCATCTGTGCGGTACGCCAGCTGAAGCTTCGTACGCTGCAGGTCGACAACCCTTAATA
TAACTTCGTATAATGTATGCTATACGAAGTTATTAGGTCTAGAGATCTGTTTAGCTTGCCTCGTCCCCGC
CGGGTCACCCGGCCAGCGACATGGAGGCCCAGAATACCCTCCTTGACAGTCTTGACGTGCGCAGCTCAGG
GGCATGATGTGACTGTCGCCCGTACATTTAGCCCATACATCCCCATGTATAATCATTTGCATCCATACAT
TTTGATGGCCGCACGGCGCGAAGCAAAAATTACGGCTCCTCGCTGCAGACCTGCGAGCAGGGAAACGCTC
CCCTCACAGACGCGTTGAATTGTCCCCACGCCGCGCCCCTGTAGAGAAATATAAAAGGTTAGGATTTGCC
ACTGAGGTTCTTCTTTCATATACTTCCTTTTAAAATCTTGCTAGGATACAGTTCTCACATCACATCCGAA
CATAAACAACCATGGGTATGACCGACCAAGCGACGCCCAACCTGCCATCACGAGATTTCGATCCCACCGC
CGCCTTCTATGAAAGGTTGGGCTTCGGAATCGTTTTCCGGGACGCCGGCTGGATGATCCTCCAGCGCGGG
GATCTCATGCTGGAGTTCTTCGCCCACCCCGGGCTCGATCCCCTCGCGAGTTGGTTCAGCTGCTGCCTGA
GGCTGGACGACCTCGCGGAGTTCTACCGGCAGTGCAAATCCGTCGGCATCCAGGAAACCAGCAGCGGCTA
TCCGCGCATCCATGCCCCCGAACTGCAGGAGTGGGGAGGCACGATGGCCGCTTTGGTCGACCCGGACGGG
ACGCTCCTGCGCCTGATACAGAACGAATTGCTTGCAGGCATCTCATGATCAGTACTGACAATAAAAAGAT
TCTTGTTTTCAAGAACTTGTCATTTGTATAGTTTTTTTATATTGTAGTTGTTCTATTTTAATCAAATGTT
AGCGTGATTTATATTTTTTTTCGCCTCGACATCATCTGCCCAGATGCGAAGTTAAGTGCGCAGAAAGTAA
TATCATGCGTCAATCGTATGTGAATGCTGGTCGCTATACTGCTGTCGATTCGATACTAACGCCGCCATCC
AGTGTCGAAAACGAGCTCTCGAGAACCCTTAATATAACTTCGTATAATGTATGCTATACGAAGTTATTAG
GTGATATCAGATCCACTAGTGGCCTATGCGCGCCGCCATCCAGTGTCGAAAACGAGCTCGAATTCCTGGG
GGAACAACTTCACAGAATGTTTTGTCATATTGTCGAAGTGGTCACAAAACAAGAGAAGTTCCGCCAATTA
TAAAAAGGGAACCCGTATATTTCAGCTTCACGGATGATTTCCAGGGTGAGAGTACTGTATATGGGCTTAC
GATAGAAGGCCATAAAAATTTCTTGCTTGGCAACAAAATAGAAGTGAAATCATGTCGAGGCTGCTGTGTG
GGAGAACAGCATAAAATATCACAAAAAAAGAATCTAAAACACTGTGTTGCTTGTCCCAGAAAGGGAATCA
AGTATTTTTATAAAGATTGGAGTGGTAAAAATCGAGTATGTGCTAGATGCTATGGAAGATACAAATTCAG
CGGTCATCACTGTATAAATTGCAAGTATGTACCAGAAGCACGTGAAGTGAAAAAGGCAAAAGACAAAGGC
GAAAAATTGGGCATTACGCCCGAAGGTTTGCCAGTTAAAGGACCAGAGTGTATAAAATGTGGCGGAATCT
TACAGTGGCCTATGCGGCCGCTCTAGAACTAGTGGATCGATCCCCAATTCGCCCTATAGTGAGTCGTATT
ACAATTCACTGGCCGTCGTTTTACAACGTCGTGACTGGGAAAACCCTGGCGTTACCCAACTTAATCGCCT
TGCAGCACATCCCCCTTTCGCCAGCTGGCGTAATAGCGAAGAGGCCCGCACCGATCGCCCTTCCCAACAG
TTGCGCAGCCTGAATGGCGAATGGCGCCTGATGCGGTATTTTCTCCTTACGCATCTGTGCGGTATTTCAC
ACCGCATA
[95 nt withheld, positions 4769-4863]
T
[46 nt withheld, positions 4865-4910]
C
[63 nt withheld, positions 4912-4974]
CCTTTGACGTTGGAGTCCACGTTCTTT
[37 nt withheld, positions 5002-5038]
ACTCTATCTCGGGCTATTCTTTTGATTTATAAGGGATTTTGCCGATTTCGGTCTATTGGTTAAAAAATGA
GCTGATTTAACAAAAATTTAACGCGAATTTTAACAAAATATTAACGTTTACAATTTTATGGTGCACTCTC
AGTACAATCTGCTCTGATGCCGCATAGTTAAGCCAGCCCCGACACCCGCCAACACCCGCTGACGCGCCCT
GACGGGCTTGTCTGCTCCCGGCATCCGCTTACAGACAAGCTGTGACCGTCTCCGGGAGCTGCATGTGTCA
GAGGTTTTCACCGTCATCACCGAAACGCGCGAGACGAAAGGGCCTCGTGATACGCCTATTTTTATAGGTT
AATGTCATGATAATAATGGTTTCTTAGACGTCAGGTGGCACTTTTCGGGGAAATGTGCGCGGAACCCCTA
TTTGTTTATTTTTCTAAATACATTCAAATATGTATCCGCTCATGAGACAATAACCCTGATAAATGCTTCA
ATAATATTGAAAAAGGAAGAGTATGAGTATTCAACATTTCCGTGTCGCCCTTATTCCCTTTTTTGCGGCA
TTTTGCCTTCCTGTTTTTGCTCACCCAGAAACGCTGGTGAAAGTAAAAGATGCTGAAGATCAGTTGGGTG
CACGAGTGGGTTACATCGAACTGGATCTCAACAGCGGTAAGATCCTTGAGAGTTTTCGCCCCGAAGAACG
TTTTCCAATGATGAGCACTTTTAAAGTTCTGCTATGTGGCGCGGTATTATCCCGTATTGACGCCGGGCAA
GAGCAACTCGGTCGCCGCATACACTATTCTCAGAATGACTTGGTTGAGTACTCACCAGTCACAGAAAAGC
ATCTTACGGATGGCATGACAGTAAGAGAATTATGCAGTGCTGCCATAACCATGAGTGATAACACTGCGGC
CAACTTACTTCTGACAACGATCGGAGGACCGAAGGAGCTAACCGCTTTTTTGCACAACATGGGGGATCAT
GTAACTCGCCTTGATCGTTGGGAACCGGAGCTGAATGAAGCCATACCAAACGACGAGCGTGACACCACGA
TGCCTGTAGCAATGGCAACAACGTTGCGCAAACTATTAACTGGCGAACTACTTACTCTAGCTTCCCGGCA
ACAATTAATAGACTGGATGGAGGCGGATAAAGTTGCAGGACCACTTCTGCGCTCGGCCCTTCCGGCTGGC
TGGTTTATTGCTGATAAATCTGGAGCCGGTGAGCGTGGGTCTCGCGGTATCATTGCAGCACTGGGGCCAG
ATGGTAAGCCCTCCCGTATCGTAGTTATCTACACGACGGGGAGTCAGGCAACTATGGATGAACGAAATAG
ACAGATCGCTGAGATAGGTGCCTCACTGATTAAGCATTGGTAACTGTCAGACCAAGTTTACTCATATATA
CTTTAGATTGATTTAAAACTTCATTTTTAATTTAAAAGGATCTAGGTGAAGATCCTTTTTGATAATCTCA
TGACCAAAATCCCTTAACGTGAGTTTTCGTTCCACTGAGCGTCAGACCCCGTAGAAAAGATCAAAGGATC
TTCTTGAGATCCTTTTTTTCTGCGCGTAATCTGCTGCTTGCAAACAAAAAAACCACCGCTACCAGCGGTG
GTTTGTTTGCCGGATCAAGAGCTACCAACTCTTTTTCCGAAGGTAACTGGCTTCAGCAGAGCGCAGATAC
CAAATACTGTTCTTCTAGTGTAGCCGTAGTTAGGCCACCACTTCAAGAACTCTGTAGCACCGCCTACATA
CCTCGCTCTGCTAATCCTGTTACCAGTGGCTGCTGCCAGTGGCGATAAGTCGTGTCTTACCGGGTTGGAC
TCAAGACGATAGTTACCGGATAAGGCGCAGCGGTCGGGCTGAACGGGGGGTTCGTGCACACAGCCCAGCT
TGGAGCGAACGACCTACACCGAACTGAGATACCTACAGCGTGAGCTATGAGAAAGCGCCACGCTTCCCGA
AGGGAGAAAGGCGGACAGGTATCCGGTAAGCGGCAGGGTCGGAACAGGAGAGCGCACGAGGGAGCTTCCA
GGGGGAAACGCCTGGTATCTTTATAGTCCTGTCGGGTTTCGCCACCTCTGACTTGAGCGTCGATTTTTGT
GATGCTCGTCAGGGGGGCGGAGCCTATGGAAAAACGCCAGCAACGCGGCCTTTTTACGGTTCCTGGCCTT
TTGCTGGCCTTTTGCTCACATGTTCTTTCCTGCGTTATCCCCTGATTCTGTGGATAACCGTATTACCGCC
TTTGAGTGAGCTGATACCGCTCGCCGCAGCCGAACGACCGAGCGCAGCGAGTCAGTGAGCGAGGAAGCGG
AAGAGCGCCCAATACGCAAACCGCCTCTCCCCGCGCGTTGGCCGATTCATTAATGCAGCTGGCACGACAG
GTTTCCCGACTGGAAAGCGGGCAGTGAGCGCAACGCAATTAATGTGAGTTAGCTCACTCATTAGGCACCC
CAGGCTTTACACTTTATGCTTCCGCGGCTCGTATGTTGTGTGGAATTGTGAGCGGATAACAATTTCACAC
AGGAAACAGCT
